Addgene plasmid #225765: pGLU_62
Purpose: This is the native promoter from the aad(9) spectinomycin resistance cassette in IDT backbone
Depositing lab: Nili Ostrov. Depositing organization: Cultivarium, Convergent Research. Publication: A scalable transposon mutagenesis system for non-model bacteria. Gilbert C, Leung J, Crits-Christoph A, Kang SC, Esmurria A, Fenn K, Brumwell SL, Martin-Moldes Z, Mendler K, Barnum TP, Nguyen M-A, Lee HH, Ostrov N. bioRxiv 2025.12.22.696024 10.64898/2025.12.22.696024.
Backbone
  Vector backbone: N/A
  Vector type: Synthetic Biology
Growth in bacteria
  Bacterial resistance: Kanamycin, 50 μg/mL
  Growth temperature: 37°C
  Growth strain: DH5alpha
  Copy number: High Copy
Gene/Insert
  Gene/Insert name: Paad(9)_[abr]
  Species: Clostridia spp.
  Mutation: N/A
  Cloning method: Other
Terms and licenses: Academic/Nonprofit Terms; Industry Terms: Not Available to Industry
How to cite: pGLU_62 was a gift from Nili Ostrov (Addgene plasmid # 225765 ; http://n2t.net/addgene:225765 ; RRID:Addgene_225765)
