[The description below was written by a language model from this plasmid's Addgene catalogue record and pLannotate feature annotations shown in this document.]
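Description:
pGLU_62 is a small (about 3.1 kb) synthetic-biology part plasmid that stores a single regulatory element: the native promoter of the aad(9) spectinomycin resistance cassette, listed as Paad(9)_[abr] and attributed to Clostridia spp. The record gives no formal backbone name, describing it only as a commercial gene-synthesis (IDT) cloning backbone. It is propagated in E. coli from a high-copy ColE1/pUC-type origin and selected with kanamycin through an aph(3')-Ia aminoglycoside phosphotransferase gene, which the annotation places downstream of a cat promoter.

The automated feature table recognises only backbone elements. Besides the origin and KanR cassette, it finds a lac promoter with its operator and CAP binding site, a partial lacZα fragment, and short remnants of lacI, rop and the pBR322 bom region, all typical leftovers of pUC-derived cloning vectors. The Paad(9) insert itself is not annotated. An unannotated stretch of roughly 500 bp lies between the lac operator and the lacZα fragment, which is where a synthesised insert would plausibly interrupt the lacZα region, but the record does not confirm its position or exact length. No coding sequence is annotated as being driven by the promoter, so the plasmid appears to serve as a storage or source construct for the part rather than as a functional expression vector.

The associated work concerns a scalable transposon mutagenesis system for non-model bacteria. A promoter taken from an antibiotic resistance cassette would fit there as a modular element for driving marker or other gene expression in diverse hosts. The catalogue entry does not describe the specific downstream assembly scheme or the target organisms.
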