Features (pLannotate 1.2.2; 10 found; start..end, strand, type, name):
    137..236     +  misc_feature   bom (fragment): basis of mobility region from pBR322
    242..396     -  CDS            lacZα (fragment): LacZα fragment of β-galactosidase; lacZ fragment
    904..920     -  protein_bind   lac operator: The lac repressor binds to the lac operator to inhibit transcription in E. coli. This inhibition can be relieved by adding lactose or isopropyl-β-D-thiogalactopyranoside (IPTG). lac repressor encoded by lacI
    928..958     -  promoter       lac promoter: promoter for the E. coli lac operon
    973..994     -  protein_bind   CAP binding site: CAP binding activates transcription in the presence of cAMP. E. coli catabolite activator protein
   1007..1099    -  CDS            lacI (fragment): lac repressor; lacI; The lac repressor binds to the lac operator to inhibit transcription in E. coli. This inhibition can be relieved by adding lactose or isopropyl-β-D-thiogalactopyranoside (IPTG).
   1282..1870    -  rep_origin     ori: high-copy-number ColE1/pMB1/pBR322/pUC origin of replication
   2041..2856    -  CDS            KanR: aminoglycoside phosphotransferase; aph(3')-Ia; confers resistance to kanamycin in bacteria or G418 (Geneticin®) in eukaryotes
   2857..2959    -  promoter       cat promoter: promoter of the E. coli cat gene encoding chloramphenicol acetyltransferase
   3054..35      +  CDS            rop (fragment) (across the origin): Rop protein, which maintains plasmids at low copy number; rop
>Addgene plasmid #225765 | pGLU_62 | addgene full sequence | sequence record 449901 | Addgene NGS Result
TCGCGCGTTTCGGTGATGACGGTGAAAACCTCTGACACATGCAGCTCCCGAGAACGGTCACAGCTTGTCT
GTAAGCGGATGCCGGGAGCAGACAAGCCCGTCAGGGCGCGTCAGCGGGTGTTGGCGGGTGTCGGGGCTGG
CTTAACTATGCGGCATCAGAGCAGATTGTACTGAGAGTGCACCAAATGCGGTGTGAAATACCGCACAGAT
GCGTAAGGAGAAAATACCGCATCAGGCGCCATTCGCCATTCAGGCTGCGCAACTGTTGGGAAGGGCGATC
GGTGCGGGCCTCATCGCTATTACGCCAGCTGGCGAAAGGGGGATGTGCTGCAAGGCGATTAAGTTGGGTA
ACGCCAGGGTTTTCCCAGTCACGACGTTGTAAAACGACGGCCAGTGCAACGCGATGACGATGGATAGCGA
TTCATCGATGAGCTGACCCGATCGCCGCCGCCGGAGGGTTGCGTTTAAGACGGGCGACAGATGTGACTCA
GGTCTCACGTAAATAACGGGAAGCAAGACGGGTTCCGCAGCCACACGCCGTGTGAAGCTGGGGCCGGCCC
AATGAATAGGTTTACACTTACTTTAGTTTTATGGAAATGAAAGATCATATCATATATAATCTAGAATAAA
ATTAACTAAAATAATTATTATCTAGATAAAAAATTTAGAAGCCAATGAAATCTATAAATAAACTAAATTA
AGTTTATTTAATTAACAACTATGGATATAAAATAGGTACTAATCAAAATAGTGAGGAGGATATATAATGT
GAGACCGGGATTCACATTGGATACGAGATCCGTAGATTGATAAGAGGACACGGAATATCCCATCAGTTCT
GGACCAGCGAGCTGTGCTGCGACTCGTGGCGTAATCATGGTCATAGCTGTTTCCTGTGTGAAATTGTTAT
CCGCTCACAATTCCACACAACATACGAGCCGGAAGCATAAAGTGTAAAGCCTGGGGTGCCTAATGAGTGA
GCTAACTCACATTAATTGCGTTGCGCTCACTGCCCGCTTTCCAGTCGGGAAACCTGTCGTGCCAGCTGCA
TTAATGAATCGGCCAACGCGCGGGGAGAGGCGGTTTGCGTATTGGGCGCTCTTCCGCTTCCTCGCTCACT
GACTCGCTGCGCTCGGTCGTTCGGCTGCGGCGAGCGGTATCAGCTCACTCAAAGGCGGTAATACGGTTAT
CCACAGAATCAGGGGATAACGCAGGAAAGAACATGTGAGCAAAAGGCCAGCAAAAGGCCAGGAACCGTAA
AAAGGCCGCGTTGCTGGCGTTTTTCCATAGGCTCCGCCCCCCTGACGAGCATCACAAAAATCGACGCTCA
AGTCAGAGGTGGCGAAACCCGACAGGACTATAAAGATACCAGGCGTTTCCCCCTGGAAGCTCCCTCGTGC
GCTCTCCTGTTCCGACCCTGTCGCTTACCGGATACCTGTCCGCCTTTCTCCCTTCGGGAAGCGTGGCGCT
TTCTCATAGCTCACGCTGTAGGTATCTCAGTTCGGTGTAGGTCGTTCGCTCCAAGCTGGGCTGTGTGCAC
GAACCCCCCGTTCAGCCCGACCGCTGCGCCTTATCCGGTAACTATCGTCTTGAGTCCAACCCGGTAAGAC
ACGACTTATCGCCACTGGCAGCAGCCACTGGTAACAGGATTAGCAGAGCGAGGTATGTAGGCGGTGCTAC
AGAGTTCTTGAAGTGGTGGCCTAACTACGGCTACACTAGAAGAACAGTATTTGGTATCTGCGCTCTGCTG
AAGCCAGTTACCTTCGGAAAAAGAGTTGGTAGCTCTTGATCCGGCAAACAAACCACCGCTGGTAGCGGTG
GTTTTTTTGTTTGCAAGCAGCAGATTACGCGCAGAAAAAAAGGATCTCAAGAAGATCCTTTGATCTTTTC
TACGGGGTCTGACGCTCAGTGGAACGAAAACTCACGTTAAGGGATTTTGGTCATGAGATTATCAAAAAGG
ATCTTCACCTAGATCCTTTTAAATTAAAAATGAAGTTTTAAATCAATCTAAAGTATATATGAGTAAACTT
GGTCTGACAGTTAGAAAAACTCATCGAGCATCAAGTGAAACTGCAATTTATTCATATCAGGATTATCAAT
ACCATATTTTTGAAAAAGCCGTTTCTGTAATGAAGGAGAAAACTCACCGAGGCAGTTCCATAGGATGGCA
AGATCCTGGTATCGGTCTGCGATTCCGACTCGTCCAACATCAATACAACCTATTAATTTCCCCTCGTCAA
AAATAAGGTTATCAAGTGAGAAATCACCATGAGTGACGACTGAATCCGGTGAGAATGGCAAGAGTTTATG
CATTTCTTTCCAGACTTGTTCAACAGGCCAGCCATTACGCTCGTCATCAAAATCACTCGCACCAACCAAA
CCGTTATTCATTCGTGATTGCGCCTGAGCCAGACGAAATACGCGATCGCCGTTAAAAGGACAATTACAAA
CAGGAATCGAATGCAACCGGCGCAGGAACACTGCCAGCGCATCAACAATATTTTCACCTGAATCAGGATA
TTCTTCTAATACCTGGAATGCTGTTTTCCCTGGGATCGCAGTGGTGAGTAACCATGCATCATCAGGAGTA
CGGATAAAATGCTTGATGGTCGGAAGAGGCATAAATTCCGTCAGCCAGTTTAGCCTGACCATCTCATCTG
TAACATCATTGGCAACGCTACCTTTGCCATGTTTCAGAAACAACTCTGGCGCATCGGGCTTCCCATACAA
TCGATAGATTGTCGCACCTGATTGCCCGACATTATCGCGAGCCCATTTATACCCATATAAATCAGCATCC
ATGTTGGAATTTAATCGCGGCTTCAAGCAAGACGTTTCCCGTTGAATATGGCTCATTTTAGCTTCCTTAG
CTCCTGAAAATCTCGATAACTCAAAAAATACGCCCGGTAGTGATCTTATTTCATTATGGTGAAAGTTGGA
ACCTCTTACGTGCCGATCACACATTTCCCCGAAAAGTGCCACCTGACGTCTAAGAAACCATTATTATCAT
GACATTAACCTATAAAAATAGGCGTATCACGAGGCCCTTTTGTC
